Addgene plasmid #10965: pcDNA3.1hisA cdc25c C330S C377S
Depositing lab: Toren Finkel. Depositing organization: National Heart, Lung, and Blood Institute (NHLBI). Publication: Redox regulation of Cdc25C. Savitsky PA, Finkel T. J Biol Chem. 2002 Jun 7. 277(23):20535-40. 10.1074/jbc.M201589200 PubMed 11925443.
Backbone
  Vector backbone: pcDNA3.1 His A
  Backbone manufacturer: Invitrogen
  Backbone size w/o insert (bp): 5500
  Vector type: Mammalian Expression
  Selectable markers: Neomycin (select with G418)
Growth in bacteria
  Bacterial resistance: Ampicillin, 100 μg/mL
  Growth temperature: 37°C
  Growth strain: DH5alpha
  Copy number: High Copy
Gene/Insert
  Gene/Insert name: cdc25c C330S C377S (alt name: cdc25c)
  Species: H. sapiens (human)
  Insert size (bp): 1450
  Mutation: C330S C377S. Cysteine to Serine substitution at aa330 and aa377.
  Entrez Gene: CDC25C (a.k.a. CDC25, PPP1R60)
  Tag / fusion protein: 6xHis (N terminal on backbone)
  Cloning method: Restriction Enzyme
  Sequencing primers: 5′ T7; 3′ BGHrev
Resource information
  A portion of this plasmid was derived from a plasmid made by: cdc25C was a gift from Dr. Helen Piwnica-Worms
Terms and licenses: Academic/Nonprofit Terms; Industry Terms: Not Available to Industry
How to cite: pcDNA3.1hisA cdc25c C330S C377S was a gift from Toren Finkel (Addgene plasmid # 10965 ; http://n2t.net/addgene:10965 ; RRID:Addgene_10965)
