[The description below was written by a language model from this plasmid's Addgene catalogue record.]
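Description:
pcDNA3.1hisA cdc25c C330S C377S is a mammalian expression plasmid built on the commercial pcDNA3.1 His A backbone (about 5.5 kb without insert). It is maintained in E. coli as a high-copy plasmid under ampicillin selection, and it carries a neomycin resistance marker, so transfected mammalian cells can be selected with G418 to obtain stable lines. No feature table accompanies the record, and the promoter is not explicitly listed. The use of T7 forward and BGH reverse sequencing primers fits the standard pcDNA3.1 layout, in which the insert sits between a T7 priming site downstream of the vector's mammalian promoter and the bovine growth hormone polyadenylation region.

The insert is a roughly 1.45 kb human CDC25C coding sequence, introduced by restriction enzyme cloning and fused at its N terminus to the 6xHis tag supplied by the backbone. The tag allows detection or metal-affinity purification of the expressed protein. CDC25C is a dual-specificity phosphatase that promotes entry into mitosis by activating cyclin-dependent kinase. This version carries two cysteine-to-serine substitutions, at residues 330 and 377. The associated publication concerns redox regulation of Cdc25C, which suggests the double mutant serves to test how these two cysteines contribute to the protein's response to oxidation, presumably alongside wild-type protein. The record does not describe the functional consequences of the mutations. It does note that the parental cdc25C sequence came from another laboratory.
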