>Addgene plasmid #10965 | pcDNA3.1hisA cdc25c C330S C377S | addgene partial sequence | sequence record 17934 | BGH-rev 5'-TAGAAGGCACAGTCGAGG-3'
GGGCCCTCTAGAGCCTGGAATGTTATCATGGGCTCATGTCCTTCACCAGAAGGGCAATCTGCTCCCGCAG
CTGCCGCTCCCCTTCCTGCACTTTGCTCTGGCTTCGACACCTCAGCAACTCAGTCTTGTGGTCCTGATGA
TGCATAGGGCAGTAGCTCTGTGGTTCACACAGTTCCATATATTCTGGAAAGAAGTCTCTGTAGCCGCCTT
TAAGGATATATAGCTCTGGGTAGTACAATGCAGGATACTGGTTCAGAGACCTGTCCTCTTCACGCAGACA
GCGGCACATTCGGGGGCCCCTCTCTGAGGAGAATTCGGAGTGGAACACGATGATTATTCTCTTCTGGGTG
TCCAAAGGGACGATGGGCTTCTTCAGAAAGAAGTTAAACAGTTCTTCCTGACTATATAAGTTTAAGGCTC
CCTGGATGTGTCCTCCCAGATACTCATAAGGATAGCGTGAATCAATGACATAAAACTTCTCAATCAGACC
CTGGAACTTCCCCGACAGTAAGGCAGCCACTGTTTCTGGGTTGACATACTTCAGATCTTGGTGTTTCCCT
GACACGGTTGGCAGCGCACATACCTTGGAAAAATCACCAATCAGGTGCCCCTGGTTAGAATCTTCCTCCA
GCATCTGAGTGATAGTAATGTCACACAGAGAGACTGTCTTCTTTAAACATAAGCCCTTCCTGAGCTTTCC
TTGGCCAGAAAAATACTTTTTTTTAACTTTATCTGGTATTGTGTTGTCCTTGAATTTTTCCACCTGCTTC
AGTCTTGGCCTGTTCAAGTTCTCTGGCATCGACGGGGAGCGATATAGGCCACTTCTGCTCACCTTTGCTT
CTTGATCTTTCAGGGAAACTCCATTAATTCATCTGAAATCTCTTCTGCCTGGTCTTCTCCT
